>Addgene plasmid #230137 | AiP12843 - pAAV-AiE0663m-minBG-SYFP2-WPRE3-BGHpA (Alias: CN2843) | addgene full sequence | sequence record 461864 | Addgene NGS Result
CCTGCAGGCAGCTGCGCGCTCGCTCGCTCACTGAGGCCGCCCGGGCGTCGGGCGACCTTTGGTCGCCCGG
CCTCAGTGAGCGAGCGAGCGCGCAGAGAGGGAGTGGCCAACTCCATCACTAGGGGTTCCTGCGGCCGCAC
GCGTGCTTCTGAATACCTCCACGCATACACTCACTTAAATTATAAATAAACCTGAAAAGCAATGTAGCAA
AAATGAAAGAGATTTCTGCCACCAGCTTCTATAATTATGTAATCATAATGTTTTGAAAGTTAAACTCCCC
TTTTCAACAAGAAAATTATAATATATATGCATATATGCATATATATTCACACACATAACATATATTTATA
AATCAATTTAAACTGCCTTTGTGCAGTGTACTAGGCAAAAGTAATGTATGTATCTATCTCTGTGAATGCC
CTCTAATTCTGGAAATAAATAATGGGACATCTCAGTATTTTCAAGAAGTCTGTAAGCCACAAATAGGCTT
ATGCCTATTGTTCTGTCATAATTATTAATGGTCTAGTACTTGGTCTCAAGCATGTCTGGTATGGATGATA
AAACTAAGAGTCCAAAAATAGGTCCCCTGTGATCACTATCAGGAAACTCAAAAGCACAGAATTCATGGAG
TATTTCTAACCAGAAACACAAACACTACACATACTCATACACATATGTGGATATCTGTTATATAAGATGT
AACTTTATATAAAACCCCTAGTCTGGTAATGTTCTTAACCTTATCTGGTGACGTTACATGACACAGAGCT
CGGGCTGGGCATAAAAGTCAGGGCAGAGCCATCTATTGCTTACATTTGCTTCTGGGATCCAGATCTTTCG
AAGCTAGCGCTACCGGTCGCCACCATGGTGAGCAAGGGCGAGGAGCTGTTCACCGGGGTGGTGCCCATCC
TGGTCGAGCTGGACGGCGACGTAAACGGCCACAAGTTCAGCGTGTCCGGCGAGGGCGAGGGCGATGCCAC
CTACGGCAAGCTGACCCTGAAGCTGATCTGCACCACCGGCAAGCTGCCCGTGCCCTGGCCCACCCTCGTG
ACCACCCTGGGCTACGGCGTGCAGTGCTTCGCCCGCTACCCCGACCACATGAAGCAGCACGACTTCTTCA
AGTCCGCCATGCCCGAAGGCTACGTCCAGGAGCGCACCATCTTCTTCAAGGACGACGGCAACTACAAGAC
CCGCGCCGAGGTGAAGTTCGAGGGCGACACCCTGGTGAACCGCATCGAGCTGAAGGGCATCGACTTCAAG
GAGGACGGCAACATCCTGGGGCACAAGCTGGAGTACAACTACAACAGCCACAACGTCTATATCACCGCCG
ACAAGCAGAAGAACGGCATCAAGGCCAACTTCAAGATCCGCCACAACATCGAGGACGGCGGCGTGCAGCT
CGCCGACCACTACCAGCAGAACACCCCCATCGGCGACGGCCCCGTGCTGCTGCCCGACAACCACTACCTG
AGCTACCAGTCCAAGCTGAGCAAAGACCCCAACGAGAAGCGCGATCACATGGTCCTGCTGGAGTTCGTGA
CCGCCGCCGGGATCACTCTCGGCATGGACGAGCTGTACAAGTAAGTCGACGGCGCGCCGCGGCCGCGAAT
TCGATATCATAATCAACCTCTGGATTACAAAATTTGTGAAAGATTGACTGGTATTCTTAACTATGTTGCT
CCTTTTACGCTATGTGGATACGCTGCTTTAATGCCTTTGTATCATGCTATTGCTTCCCGTATGGCTTTCA
TTTTCTCCTCCTTGTATAAATCCTGGTTAGTTCTTGCCACGGCGGAACTCATCGCCGCCTGCCTTGCCCG
CTGCTGGACAGGGGCTCGGCTGTTGGGCACTGACAATTCCGTGGCTCGAGAGATCTTCGACTGTGCCTTC
TAGTTGCCAGCCATCTGTTGTTTGCCCCTCCCCCGTGCCTTCCTTGACCCTGGAAGGTGCCACTCCCACT
GTCCTTTCCTAATAAAATGAGGAAATTGCATCGCATTGTCTGAGTAGGTGTCATTCTATTCTGGGGGGTG
GGGTGGGGCAGGACAGCAAGGGGGAGGATTGGGAAGACAATAGCAGGCATGAGATCTCACGTGCGGACCG
AGCGGCCGCAGGAACCCCTAGTGATGGAGTTGGCCACTCCCTCTCTGCGCGCTCGCTCGCTCACTGAGGC
CGGGCGACCAAAGGTCGCCCGACGCCCGGGCTTTGCCCGGGCGGCCTCAGTGAGCGAGCGAGCGCGCAGC
TGCCTGCAGGGGCGCCTGATGCGGTATTTTCTCCTTACGCATCTGTGCGGTATTTCACACCGCATA
[95 nt withheld, positions 2307-2401]
T
[46 nt withheld, positions 2403-2448]
C
[141 nt withheld, positions 2450-2590]
CCTTTGACGTTGGAGTCCACGTTCTTT
[37 nt withheld, positions 2618-2654]
ACTCTATCTCGGGCTATTCTTTTGATTTATAAGGGATTTTGCCGATTTCGGTCTATTGGTTAAAAAATGA
GCTGATTTAACAAAAATTTAACGCGAATTTTAACAAAATATTAACGTTTACAATTTTATGGTGCACTCTC
AGTACAATCTGCTCTGATGCCGCATAGTTAAGCCAGCCCCGACACCCGCCAACACCCGCTGACGCGCCCT
GACGGGCTTGTCTGCTCCCGGCATCCGCTTACAGACAAGCTGTGACCGTCTCCGGGAGCTGCATGTGTCA
GAGGTTTTCACCGTCATCACCGAAACGCGCGAGACGAAAGGGCCTCGTGATACGCCTATTTTTATAGGTT
AATGTCATGATAATAATGGTTTCTTAGACGTCAGGTGGCACTTTTCGGGGAAATGTGCGCGGAACCCCTA
TTTGTTTATTTTTCTAAATACATTCAAATATGTATCCGCTCATGAGACAATAACCCTGATAAATGCTTCA
ATAATATTGAAAAAGGAAGAGTATGAGTATTCAACATTTCCGTGTCGCCCTTATTCCCTTTTTTGCGGCA
TTTTGCCTTCCTGTTTTTGCTCACCCAGAAACGCTGGTGAAAGTAAAAGATGCTGAAGATCAGTTGGGTG
CACGAGTGGGTTACATCGAACTGGATCTCAACAGCGGTAAGATCCTTGAGAGTTTTCGCCCCGAAGAACG
TTTTCCAATGATGAGCACTTTTAAAGTTCTGCTATGTGGCGCGGTATTATCCCGTATTGACGCCGGGCAA
GAGCAACTCGGTCGCCGCATACACTATTCTCAGAATGACTTGGTTGAGTACTCACCAGTCACAGAAAAGC
ATCTTACGGATGGCATGACAGTAAGAGAATTATGCAGTGCTGCCATAACCATGAGTGATAACACTGCGGC
CAACTTACTTCTGACAACGATCGGAGGACCGAAGGAGCTAACCGCTTTTTTGCACAACATGGGGGATCAT
GTAACTCGCCTTGATCGTTGGGAACCGGAGCTGAATGAAGCCATACCAAACGACGAGCGTGACACCACGA
TGCCTGTAGCAATGGCAACAACGTTGCGCAAACTATTAACTGGCGAACTACTTACTCTAGCTTCCCGGCA
ACAATTAATAGACTGGATGGAGGCGGATAAAGTTGCAGGACCACTTCTGCGCTCGGCCCTTCCGGCTGGC
TGGTTTATTGCTGATAAATCTGGAGCCGGTGAGCGTGGGTCTCGCGGTATCATTGCAGCACTGGGGCCAG
ATGGTAAGCCCTCCCGTATCGTAGTTATCTACACGACGGGGAGTCAGGCAACTATGGATGAACGAAATAG
ACAGATCGCTGAGATAGGTGCCTCACTGATTAAGCATTGGTAACTGTCAGACCAAGTTTACTCATATATA
CTTTAGATTGATTTAAAACTTCATTTTTAATTTAAAAGGATCTAGGTGAAGATCCTTTTTGATAATCTCA
TGACCAAAATCCCTTAACGTGAGTTTTCGTTCCACTGAGCGTCAGACCCCGTAGAAAAGATCAAAGGATC
TTCTTGAGATCCTTTTTTTCTGCGCGTAATCTGCTGCTTGCAAACAAAAAAACCACCGCTACCAGCGGTG
GTTTGTTTGCCGGATCAAGAGCTACCAACTCTTTTTCCGAAGGTAACTGGCTTCAGCAGAGCGCAGATAC
CAAATACTGTTCTTCTAGTGTAGCCGTAGTTAGGCCACCACTTCAAGAACTCTGTAGCACCGCCTACATA
CCTCGCTCTGCTAATCCTGTTACCAGTGGCTGCTGCCAGTGGCGATAAGTCGTGTCTTACCGGGTTGGAC
TCAAGACGATAGTTACCGGATAAGGCGCAGCGGTCGGGCTGAACGGGGGGTTCGTGCACACAGCCCAGCT
TGGAGCGAACGACCTACACCGAACTGAGATACCTACAGCGTGAGCTATGAGAAAGCGCCACGCTTCCCGA
AGGGAGAAAGGCGGACAGGTATCCGGTAAGCGGCAGGGTCGGAACAGGAGAGCGCACGAGGGAGCTTCCA
GGGGGAAACGCCTGGTATCTTTATAGTCCTGTCGGGTTTCGCCACCTCTGACTTGAGCGTCGATTTTTGT
GATGCTCGTCAGGGGGGCGGAGCCTATGGAAAAACGCCAGCAACGCGGCCTTTTTACGGTTCCTGGCCTT
TTGCTGGCCTTTTGCTCACATGT
Features (pLannotate 1.2.2; 14 found; start..end, strand, type, name):
     12..39      +  repeat_region  AAV2 ITR (fragment): inverted terminal repeat of adeno-associated virus serotype 2 inverted
     68..95      +  repeat_region  AAV2 ITR (fragment): inverted terminal repeat of adeno-associated virus serotype 2 inverted
    865..1581    +  CDS            SYFP2: SYFP2 is a basic (constitutively fluorescent) yellow fluorescent protein published in 2006, derived from Aequorea victoria. It is reported to be a very rapidly-maturing monomer with moderate acid sensitivity.
   1621..1778    +  misc_feature   WPRE (fragment): woodchuck hepatitis virus posttranscriptional regulatory element
   1784..1864    +  misc_feature   WPRE (fragment): woodchuck hepatitis virus posttranscriptional regulatory element
   1881..1992    +  polyA_signal   bGH poly(A) signal: bovine growth hormone polyadenylation signal
   2110..2250    +  repeat_region  AAV2 ITR: inverted terminal repeat of adeno-associated virus serotype 2 inverted
   2255..2306    -  misc_feature   bom (fragment): basis of mobility region from pBR322
   2325..2780    +  rep_origin     f1 ori (sequence partly withheld): f1 bacteriophage origin of replication; arrow indicates direction of (+) strand synthesis
   2781..2830    -  misc_feature   bom (fragment): basis of mobility region from pBR322
   2932..2967    -  CDS            rop (fragment): Rop protein, which maintains plasmids at low copy number; rop
   3062..3166    +  promoter       AmpR promoter: bla
   3167..4027    +  CDS            AmpR: β-lactamase; bla; confers resistance to ampicillin, carbenicillin, and related antibiotics
   4198..4786    +  rep_origin     ori: high-copy-number ColE1/pMB1/pBR322/pUC origin of replication
