[The description below was written by a language model from this plasmid's Addgene catalogue record and pLannotate feature annotations shown in this document.]
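Description:
AiP12843 - pAAV-AiE0663m-minBG-SYFP2-WPRE3-BGHpA (alias CN2843) is a 4,847-nt AAV transfer plasmid built on a pAAV2 backbone and used to package a recombinant adeno-associated virus genome that reports enhancer activity in the brain. It is maintained in bacteria through a high-copy ColE1/pUC-type origin and selected with ampicillin via the β-lactamase gene and its own promoter. An f1 phage origin and small remnants of pBR322 bom and rop sequences are also present in the backbone. The record lists a recombination-deficient strain for growth, a common choice for keeping ITR repeats stable.

The payload lies between AAV2 inverted terminal repeats, which provide the signals for replication and encapsidation of the genome. The right-hand ITR is annotated in full, whereas the left one is detected only as two short fragments. According to the name and catalogue fields, the AiE0663m enhancer sits upstream of a minimal beta-globin promoter (minBG). Neither element is annotated in the feature table, but they presumably occupy the unannotated stretch between the left ITR and the reporter. A minimal promoter has little activity by itself, so transcription depends on the enhancer, which is intended to restrict expression to particular brain cell populations; the record does not say which ones. The reporter is SYFP2, a rapidly maturing monomeric yellow fluorescent protein derived from Aequorea victoria. It is followed by WPRE3, a shortened woodchuck hepatitis virus posttranscriptional element (seen as two WPRE fragments) that boosts transcript expression, and by the bovine growth hormone polyadenylation signal. The construct belongs to a collection of enhancer AAVs developed for genetic access to cortical cell types, in which fluorescent labeling shows where the enhancer is active.
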