Addgene plasmid #230137: AiP12843 - pAAV-AiE0663m-minBG-SYFP2-WPRE3-BGHpA (Alias: CN2843)
Purpose: AiE0663m is an enhancer sequence, designed to drive AAV-mediated transgene expression in specific populations of brain cells
Depositing lab: Allen Institute for Brain Science & Boaz Levi. Depositing organization: Allen Institute. Publication: A suite of enhancer AAVs and transgenic mouse lines for genetic access to cortical cell types. Ben-Simon Y, Hooper M, Narayan S, Daigle TL, Dwivedi D, Way SW, Oster A, Stafford DA, Mich JK, Taormina MJ, Martinez RA, Opitz-Araya X, Roth JR, Alexander JR, Allen S, Amster A, Arbuckle J, Ayala A, Baker PM, Bakken TE, Barcelli T, Barta S, Bendrick J, Bertagnolli D, Bielstein C, Bishwakarma P, Bowlus J, Boyer G, Brouner K, Casian B, Casper T, Chakka AB, Chakrabarty R, Chance RK, Chavan S, Clark M, Colbert K, Collman F, Daniel S, Departee M, DiValentin P, Donadio N, Dotson N, Egdorf T, Fliss T, Gabitto M, Garcia J, Gary A, Gasperini M, Gloe J, Goldy J, Gore BB, Graybuck L, Greisman N, Haeseleer F, Halterman C, Haradon Z, Hastings SD, Helback O, Ho W, Hockemeyer D, Huang C, Huff S, Hunker A, Johansen N, Jones D, Juneau Z, Kalmbach B, Kannan M, Khem S, Kussick E, Kutsal R, Larsen R, Lee C, Lee AY, Leibly M, Lenz GH, Li S, Liang E, Lusk N, Madigan Z, Malloy J, Malone J, McCue R, Melchor J, Mollenkopf T, Moosman S, Morin E, Newman D, Ng L, Ngo K, Omstead V, Otto S, Oyama A, Pena N, Pham T, Phillips E, Pom CA, Potekhina L, Ransford S, Ray PL, Rette D, Reynoldson C, Rimorin C, Rocha D, Ruiz A, Sanchez REA, Sawyer L, Sedeno-Cortes A, Sevigny JP, Shapovalova N, Shepard N, Shulga L, Sigler AR, Siverts L, Soliman S, Somasundaram S, Staats B, Stewart K, Szelenyi E, Tieu M, Trader C, Tran A, van Velthoven CTJ, Walker M, Wang Y, Weed N, Wirthlin M, Wood T, Wynalda B, Yao Z, Zhou T, Ariza J, Dee N, Reding M, Ronellenfitch K, Mufti S, Sunkin SM, Smith KA, Esposito L, Waters J, Thyagarajan B, Yao S, Lein ES, Zeng H, Levi BP, Ngai J, Ting JT, Tasic B. Cell. 2025 May 16:S0092-8674(25)00513-6. doi: 10.1016/j.cell.2025.05.002. PubMed 40403729.
Backbone
  Vector backbone: pAAV2
  Vector type: AAV
Growth in bacteria
  Bacterial resistance: Ampicillin, 100 μg/mL
  Growth temperature: 37°C
  Growth strain: NEB Stable
  Copy number: High Copy
Gene/Insert
  Gene/Insert name: SYFP2
  Species: Synthetic
  Promoter: minBG
  Cloning method: Gibson Cloning
Terms and licenses: Academic/Nonprofit Terms; Industry Terms: Not Available to Industry
How to cite: AiP12843 - pAAV-AiE0663m-minBG-SYFP2-WPRE3-BGHpA (Alias: CN2843) was a gift from Allen Institute for Brain Science & Boaz Levi (Addgene plasmid # 230137 ; http://n2t.net/addgene:230137 ; RRID:Addgene_230137)
